>Addgene plasmid #205366 | pICH41295(pro5U)-pAT1G71900 | addgene full sequence | sequence record 404890 | Addgene NGS Result
GCCCGTCATACTTGAAGCTAGACAGGCTTATCTTGGACAAGAAGAAGATCGCTTGGCCTCGCGCGCAGAT
CAGTTGGAAGAATTTGTCCATTACGTAAAAGGCGAGATCACCAAGGTAGTCGGCAAATAACTGTCAGACC
AAGTTTACTCATATATACTTTAGATTGATTTAAAACTTCATTTTTAATTTAAAAGGATCTAGGTGAAGAT
CCTTTTTGATAATCTCATGACCAAAATCCCTTAACGTGAGTTTTCGTTCCACTGAGCGTCAGACCCCGTA
GAAAAGATCAAAGGATCTTCTTGAGATCCTTTTTTTCTGCGCGTAATCTGCTGCTTGCAAACAAAAAAAC
CACCGCTACCAGCGGTGGTTTGTTTGCCGGATCAAGAGCTACCAACTCTTTTTCCGAAGGTAACTGGCTT
CAGCAGAGCGCAGATACCAAATACTGTTCTTCTAGTGTAGCCGTAGTTAGGCCACCACTTCAAGAACTCT
GTAGCACCGCCTACATACCTCGCTCTGCTAATCCTGTTACCAGTGGCTGCTGCCAGTGGCGATAAGTCGT
GTCTTACCGGGTTGGACTCAAGACGATAGTTACCGGATAAGGCGCAGCGGTCGGGCTGAACGGGGGGTTC
GTGCACACAGCCCAGCTTGGAGCGAACGACCTACACCGAACTGAGATACCTACAGCGTGAGCTATGAGAA
AGCGCCACGCTTCCCGAAGGGAGAAAGGCGGACAGGTATCCGGTAAGCGGCAGGGTCGGAACAGGAGAGC
GCACGAGGGAGCTTCCAGGGGGAAACGCCTGGTATCTTTATAGTCCTGTCGGGTTTCGCCACCTCTGACT
TGAGCGTCGATTTTTGTGATGCTCGTCAGGGGGGCGGAGCCTATGGAAAAACGCCAGCAACGCGGCCTTT
TTACGGTTCCTGGCCTTTTGCTGGCCTTTTGCTCACATGTTCTTTCCTGCGTTATCCCCTGATTCTGTGG
ATAACCGTATTACCGCCTTTGAGTGAGCTGATACCGCTCGCCGCAGCCGAACGACCGAGCGCAGCGAGTC
AGTGAGCGAGGAAGCGGAAGAGCGCCCAATACGCAAACCGCCTCTCCCCGCGCGTTGGCCGATTCATTAA
TCACTCTGTGGTCTCAGGAGCAATTTTTTTACTGTTTTTTTTGCTTCGGTGAAAGAAAGATCCAACTAGA
GAAAATAATCCCAAAACAAAAAATCAACATTCAAAATCTGAGCTCTTTTCTAAAATTAAATTCAAAACAT
GAACTTATTCTATGTAATTTTTTTTTTTTGTTTTAAAGACATGGCCAATGGGCCTTTCACTCTTGTCAAA
CCCATTTGAGTCGGGCTTTAGTCATAACTCATTTTAAAGATTAAGGAATATGAGGCCAGTTCTTTTGTCA
CAATCCTAGTTTAAGCTTGTCTCACTTACCAATTACGTCTCTCAAAAGACAAATTTTAAAAAATCTATAA
TCTCTACTCTCTAACATGTATATATATATGATAAACTCGTTGGCTATTACAACTTTTAAATCACAAATGG
CCTGATTGGAAAAAAATGTATACATAAATGATAAGTTTGTCACTGATTAATGCGAGAAAATTCTAATTAT
TTGCATTAATAAAATTAGCGTAGTTAGGTTTTAAAAAGGTTTATACAATACATTATACATATTTATAAAT
TTAAATGTTTTTAAATTTATATTAAATTTATTTTATTATTTAGATAAATCTTAAATAAAAAGAAACCAAA
TATTATTTGTTATTTTTTCGTGAAATTTATCTTTTTAATATATTTTTTATTTTAGTAAAAAGAAGGAATG
GTGGCGCCGGAAACTGACCGTAGGGTCAGTCTAATTACTCTCTCAGCGTTTCTCTTTTTGGTCCTCAAAT
CTTCACCTTCAAGATCTTCTTCGTCCCTCGATCTCCGATTTCAAATCTCGTTTCTCCGTTCAAGCAACCT
CTCTGAATTCCTAGTCTCACAGCAGGAATTAGTACTCGGCGAAGCGATTTCTGCTTCGATCTCTACATCT
GAAGTTCCGATCTGACGAAATTTAGGGTTCGTCTGGGTCGAAGTTAAATAGGAAAAAGATTTCGAATTGG
CTTGAGAAATGTGAGACCACGAAGTGGCTCTTCAGTGGACGAAAGGGCCTCGTGATACGCCTATTTTTAT
AGGTTAATGTCATGATAATAATGGTTTCTTAGACGTCAGGTGGCACTTTTCGGGGAAATGTGCGCGGAAC
CCCTATTTGTTTATTTTTCTAAATACATTCAAATATGTATCCGCTCATGAGACAATAACCCTGATAAATG
CTTCAATAATATTGAAAAAGGAAGAGTATGCGCTCACGCAACTGGTCCAGAACCTTGACCGAACGCAGCG
GTGGTAACGGCGCAGTGGCGGTTTTCATGGCTTGTTATGACTGTTTTTTTTTGGGGTACAGTCTATGCCT
CGGGCATCCAAGCAGCAAGCGCGTTACGCCGTGGGTCGATGTTTGATGTTATGGAGCAGCAACGATGTTA
CGCAGCAGGGCAGTCGCCCTAAAACAAAGTTAAACATCATGAGGGAAGCGGTGATCGCCGAAGTATCGAC
TCAACTATCAGAGGTAGTTGGCGTCATCGAGCGCCATCTCGAACCGACGTTGCTGGCCGTACATTTGTAC
GGCTCCGCAGTGGATGGCGGCCTGAAGCCACACAGCGATATTGATTTGCTGGTTACGGTGACCGTAAGGC
TTGATGAAACAACGCGGCGAGCTTTGATCAACGACCTTTTGGAAACTTCGGCTTCCCCTGGAGAGAGCGA
GATTCTCCGCGCTGTAGAAGTCACCATTGTTGTGCACGACGACATCATTCCGTGGCGTTATCCAGCTAAG
CGCGAACTGCAATTTGGAGAATGGCAGCGCAATGACATTCTTGCAGGTATCTTCGAGCCAGCCACGATCG
ACATTGATCTGGCTATCTTGCTGACAAAAGCAAGAGAACATAGCGTTGCCTTGGTAGGTCCAGCGGCGGA
GGAACTCTTTGATCCGGTTCCTGAACAGGATCTATTTGAGGCGCTAAATGAAACCTTAACGCTATGGAAC
TCGCCGCCCGACTGGGCTGGCGATGAGCGAAATGTAGTGCTTACGTTGTCCCGCATTTGGTACAGCGCAG
TAACCGGCAAAATCGCGCCGAAGGATGTCGCTGCCGACTGGGCAATGGAGCGCCTGCCGGCCCAGTATCA
Features (pLannotate 1.2.2; 6 found; start..end, strand, type, name):
    301..889     +  rep_origin     ori: high-copy-number ColE1/pMB1/pBR322/pUC origin of replication
   1072..1121    +  CDS            lacI (fragment): lac repressor; lacI; The lac repressor binds to the lac operator to inhibit transcription in E. coli. This inhibition can be relieved by adding lactose or isopropyl-β-D-thiogalactopyranoside (IPTG).
   2233..2337    +  promoter       AmpR promoter: bla
   2328..2408    -  CDS            int (fragment): INT2_ECOLX - Protein inferred from homology: Swiss-Prot protein existence level 3. Putative integrase believed to be involved in the insertion of antibiotic resistance genes into plasmids and transposons. From Escherichia coli.
   2496..2552    +  CDS            GmR (fragment): gentamycin acetyltransferase; aacC1; confers resistance to gentamycin
   2559..127     +  CDS            aadA (across the origin): S3AD_ECOLX - Experimental evidence at protein level: Swiss-Prot protein existence level 1. Mediates bacterial resistance to the antibiotics streptomycin and spectinomycin. From Escherichia coli.
