[The description below was written by a language model from this plasmid's Addgene catalogue record and pLannotate feature annotations shown in this document.]
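Description:
pICH41295(pro5U)-pAT1G71900 is a level 0 part plasmid for the MoClo (Modular Cloning, Golden Gate-based) system, built in the pICH41295 backbone, the acceptor used for combined promoter plus 5'UTR modules. It is a small (about 3.2 kb) bacterial cloning vector rather than an expression construct. It replicates in E. coli from a high-copy ColE1/pUC-type origin and is selected with spectinomycin, conferred by an aadA aminoglycoside adenylyltransferase gene that the annotation places across the numbering origin of the circular sequence. An AmpR (bla) promoter lies upstream of this marker and probably contributes to its expression. The short fragments annotated as integrase, gentamicin acetyltransferase and lacI are best read as leftover pieces of the backbone's resistance cassette and its original cloning region, not as functional genes.

The payload is a 967 bp Arabidopsis thaliana sequence named for the locus AT1G71900, comprising that gene's promoter and 5' untranslated region. The automated feature table does not annotate this insert, which presumably occupies the unannotated stretch between the lacI fragment and the AmpR promoter. The flanking restriction sites and fusion overhangs are likewise not recorded. In the MoClo scheme, a level 0 part of this kind is released by Type IIS restriction digestion and ligated in a defined order with coding sequence and terminator parts to assemble a level 1 plant transcription unit. The associated work concerns identifying and engineering constitutive and repressible plant promoters, so this plasmid serves as a reusable, standardised promoter module for driving transgenes in plant synthetic biology. The record does not state the function of AT1G71900 or the strength or expression pattern of the promoter.
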