Addgene plasmid #205366: pICH41295(pro5U)-pAT1G71900
Purpose: MoClo lvl0 Promoter + 5'UTR part
Depositing lab: Jennifer Nemhauser. Depositing organization: University of Washington. Publication: Building a pipeline to identify and engineer constitutive and repressible promoters. Yang EJY, Nemhauser JL. Quant Plant Biol. 2023 Oct 19;4:e12. doi: 10.1017/qpb.2023.10. eCollection 2023. PubMed 37901686.
Backbone
  Vector backbone: pICH41295
  Backbone manufacturer: Sylvestre Marillonnet Lab
  Vector type: Synthetic Biology
Growth in bacteria
  Bacterial resistance: Spectinomycin, 50 μg/mL
  Growth temperature: 37°C
  Growth strain: DH5alpha
  Copy number: High Copy
Gene/Insert
  Gene/Insert name: pAT1G71900
  Species: A. thaliana (mustard weed)
  Insert size (bp): 967
  Cloning method: Restriction Enzyme; 5′ cloning site unknown (unknown if destroyed)
Terms and licenses: Academic/Nonprofit Terms; Industry Terms: Not Available to Industry
How to cite: pICH41295(pro5U)-pAT1G71900 was a gift from Jennifer Nemhauser (Addgene plasmid # 205366 ; http://n2t.net/addgene:205366 ; RRID:Addgene_205366)
